Addgene plasmid #191648: pXD70Tet(HcdR)-HcdR
Purpose: E. coli - Eggerthella lenta shuttle plasmid (TetR), hcdR complementation
Depositing lab: Emily Balskus. Depositing organization: Harvard University. Publication: Genetic manipulation of the human gut bacterium Eggerthella lenta reveals a widespread family of transcriptional regulators. Dong X, Guthrie BGH, Alexander M, Noecker C, Ramirez L, Glasser NR, Turnbaugh PJ, Balskus EP. Nat Commun. 2022 Dec 9;13(1):7624. doi: 10.1038/s41467-022-33576-3. PubMed 36494336.
Backbone
  Vector backbone: pXD69m1
  Vector type: Bacterial Expression
Growth in bacteria
  Bacterial resistance: Ampicillin, 100 μg/mL
  Growth temperature: 37°C
  Growth strain: DH5alpha
  Growth instructions: E. lenta: Tetracycline 20 μg/mL
  Copy number: High Copy
Gene/Insert
  Gene/Insert name: HcdR
  Species: Eggerthella lenta
Terms and licenses: Academic/Nonprofit Terms; Industry Terms: Not Available to Industry
How to cite: pXD70Tet(HcdR)-HcdR was a gift from Emily Balskus (Addgene plasmid # 191648 ; http://n2t.net/addgene:191648 ; RRID:Addgene_191648)
