[The description below was written by a language model from this plasmid's Addgene catalogue record and pLannotate feature annotations shown in this document.]
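Description:
pXD70Tet(HcdR)-HcdR is a 9.2 kb E. coli–Eggerthella lenta shuttle plasmid built on the pXD69m1 backbone and catalogued as a bacterial expression vector. In E. coli it is maintained at high copy from a ColE1/pUC-type origin and selected with ampicillin through a bla (β-lactamase) cassette driven by its own AmpR promoter. For selection in E. lenta it carries tetM, a ribosomal protection protein originally described in Enterococcus faecalis that relieves tetracycline inhibition of protein synthesis, so transformants of the gut Actinobacterium are selected with tetracycline. The annotated features also include a phage T7 early (T7Te) terminator just downstream of tetM, an rrnB T1 terminator near the E. coli origin, and a BioBrick prefix remnant, elements that typically insulate cassettes from read-through transcription and reflect modular assembly.

The payload is hcdR from Eggerthella lenta, supplied for genetic complementation, that is, to restore the gene in trans in an E. lenta strain lacking functional hcdR and test whether the associated phenotype is rescued. The associated publication title concerns a widespread family of transcriptional regulators in E. lenta. The automated feature table does not annotate the hcdR coding sequence, its promoter, or the replicon that supports maintenance in E. lenta. Large stretches of the sequence are unannotated and presumably hold these parts. The "(HcdR)" in the plasmid name may point to the promoter used for the insert, but the record does not state the promoter explicitly.
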