Features (pLannotate 1.2.2; 7 found; start..end, strand, type, name):
   2915..4828    +  CDS            tetM: TET1_ENTFL - Also known as tet(M). Experimental evidence at protein level: Swiss-Prot protein existence level 1. Abolishes the inhibitory effect of tetracyclin on protein synthesis by a non-covalent modification of the ribosomes. From Enterococcus faecalis (Streptococcus faecalis).
   4957..4984    -  terminator     T7Te terminator: phage T7 early transcription terminator
   6939..6958    -  misc_feature   BioBrick prefix: BioBrick prefix for parts that start with "ATG"
   7201..7305    +  promoter       AmpR promoter: bla
   7306..8166    +  CDS            AmpR: β-lactamase; bla; confers resistance to ampicillin, carbenicillin, and related antibiotics
   8337..8925    +  rep_origin     ori: high-copy-number ColE1/pMB1/pBR322/pUC origin of replication
   9106..9177    -  terminator     rrnB T1 terminator: transcription terminator T1 from the E. coli rrnB gene
>Addgene plasmid #191648 | pXD70Tet(HcdR)-HcdR | addgene full sequence | sequence record 375882 | Addgene NGS Result
AAACGCTGGCGAGACGAAGGTGAAGCTCTGGGAGGGCATCTGCTACCCAGAGAACATGCGCGATGACTGG
CAGGACGAGATAGACGACATTCTTCAAGTGCCTTTCGCTTATGCGGTTCACGACATAGACCATGACCAGA
AGAGCAAGCAGCGCAAGACGCATGCGCACGTCATTGTTGTCTGGGGCGGCAACACGACACGCAAGGCAAT
CATCAACGTCTTGAACCGATTGAGCGCGGACGGCAAGAAGTGCTGTTCGTCAGCCGAGCCAATCAACAAC
ATCAGGCATGCGTATGACTATCTGATTCACGACACGGCTTCCTGTCGCAAGAAGGGCAAGGAGCTGTATC
CGGTCGAAGCACGCATCGAGGGAAACAACTTCGACATTGGTCAGCTCGAACAGCTCTCGACTAAGGACAA
GCAGGACATGCTCTTCGAGTTGGTCGGCTTCATCATGTGCGAGAGGTTCGAGACCATCAACGATTTCACG
GCTGCGGCGCTGAGGGAGTTTCCCGAGCAGTACCGCGAAATCATCGTGGGGTACAACTCGATTCTCGAGC
GCTATTGTCGCGGGAACTATCTGAACGCCGAACGTAAGCGCAAGTGCGTGGAACAGTCAGGTGCCAAAGA
GTAGTCGGGTCAATGCAGCAATGCGTGACTACGGGGCGGCGTGGTCTGCGCTCGCGCAGATCTAAGCCGA
CTCGTTCACGGATTGCGGAATTGACGCGACGGCCAACCGAATAGACCAGACTTGATTAAGGGTCGATGGA
CGCTCTGCTCCATCGACCCTTTCCTTGCCCGTGTCTCGACTGGATGAGACCTGCAGAATCGGGCGGCTCA
TTATTTTTCGCTAACTACGTCCGAAAAATAATGTGTCCGAAAAATAATGTGACAAATGACAAATGACAAA
TGACCACAGGGGGGCCACTACGACGGCCCCCCTAATAGTGCCGTGTGCCGTGTGCCGAACCGCAGGTAGA
TTGAGGGGTGGTTCGGAGGGGCGAAGTCCCTCCGTTCGGCGCTCGCGCCGATGGCCCGAGGGCCGTGAGC
GAAGCCGCGAACGGGCAAGGGCTGGGGGGTCTCGGGGGGAACGCCCGAGCGGGTGCAGGGCTGGCCCTGC
CACGTCCTTAGCGTAGCTAAGGTCTAACGTGCTAGACTTTAGTCGATTAAGTCTGTACGGTTCGGAGGTT
TCCATGGCTCACATCGCGAAATACAAGGCTCCATCGGTCGGGCACATGCTTGCCCACTACCGCCGCGACC
GCAGCAGCCTGGAGCGCGACAACATCGACCCCGAGCGCATCAAGAACGACTTGGTGGTCGGCCACTACAC
GAACAAGGACGGCAAGCTCGTTGTGGGGCGCGTGGAGCCGCGCGATGGCGAGCCGAACTGGGGCACGGTG
GAGAGCCGCATCGAGCGCGTGAACGAGGCCCAGAAGGCCGCAGGGAAGCGTGCCACGCGCAAGGATGCGG
TCGTTATGGCTGACGTTGTTGTGACGCTTCCCGACAATGTGCGCAAGGGCGATGAGGACAGGTTCTTCCG
TCTCACGTACTGGTACCTGTCGAAGAAGTTCGGCATCGAGAACATGATGGGCGGGTACGTCCACAAGGAC
GAGGTGTTGAAGGATGGCACGCCCGCCCGCGACCACATGCACGTGCCGTTCACGCCCATCCTAGATGGAC
GGTTCAACTACAAGCAGATGTGCCCCCGCAGCTTCTACCGGAGCATGCACAAGGAGCTTGGGGATTACCT
AGAGGGGCGCATGGGCTACCGCCCTGCAATCGAGCTTGACGAGGAGACGCGGGCGCAGCGTGTATACACG
GACAAGTCCGTGGATATCGACAAGGTACGCTGTGCGGTCGATAAGGCCGTGGTTGAACCTGCGAAGGACG
AAGCGGCGCGAATCGTCGCGGCGGCTAGGGAAGAAGCCGCCGCTTTACTGAATGATGCCGAAACGCGTAA
GGCAGAGCTTGTTACCGAGATTGCCGACAAGGAGGGTGACCTTGCCGAGCTTGACAGCCAGCTCGAGGAC
GTGAAGCTCGATATCGAAGATGAGCAAGACCGATTGGAGTGTCTTCGGCAACGAGCGGACGGAGTTGCGC
GAGACATTGGAGAGCTTCAACCCATCGCTACCGAGGTTCGGGGCTGGGAAGCTGCGGGAAAAGCTGAGCG
CGGCGCAATCCTCGATAACATCGTTGTTAAGTGCGATGGACTCGCGAGCCGCATCAGAGCAGGAGTTGCG
GGAATGCGAATCAAAGTGGAAGAGCTTAGAAGTCGAATATCGCGCCCGCTCGAATATCTGATGCGCAGGG
AACAGCCAAGGCAACAGAGCCTTAATGACGTGCTGCGCGATGCGCAGCGGGCGGCGGATGCGTGGAACCG
CGACCACGCTGCACCGCAGAGGACGTATCGCGGGCGGGCTAGATGATGTGTTATAGTAGTACCTGTAATA
CACGACAAGGAGGTGCGACGCGAAAAAACCCCGCTGAAGCGGGGTTTTTTGCGCACCACAGCAGACAGCA
GAAAACATTCTGAACGCTAGGAAGCCGGTATGATTGTTACATATAAGGGGAAGAAAAATTTCTTTTAGGT
ACTTGCTTTCCTAAAACTGATGTGATACAATGATTTAATCCAGAAAAGGAGTAAAAAATATGCGGCAAGG
TATTCTTAAATAAAACTATAATCAAATAGTGGGAACAAAGGATTATGATAGCTCCTTTTGTAGGGACTTA
GTTTTTTGTACCCAATTTAAGAATACTTTTGCCTTATCAATTTTGACATATCCCCAAAAACAGCAATCAC
AAACAGGTGTATGCTGTATATGTGTATGTCCGCAACTTATAATCCCCAGTGGTAAAAGTATTTTACTGCT
GGGGATTTTTATGCCCTTTGGGGCTGTAAAGGGAGGACAATCACATGAAAATAATCAATATTGGAATTCT
TGCCCATGTAGACGCTGGAAAGACGACCTTGACGGAGAGCCTGCTATATGCCAGCGGAGCCATTTCAGAA
CCGGGGAGCGTCGAAAAAGGGACAACGAGGACGGACACCATGTTTTTGGAGCGGCAGCGTGGGATTACCA
TTCAAGCGGCAGTCACTTCCTTCCAGTGGCACAGATGTAAAGTTAACATTGTGGATACGCCCGGCCACAT
GGATTTTTTGGCGGAGGTGTACCGCTCTTTGGCTGTTTTAGATGGGGCCATCTTGGTGATCTCCGCTAAA
GATGGCGTGCAGGCCCAGACCCGTATTCTGTTCCATGCCCTGCGGAAAATGAACATTCCCACCGTTATCT
TTATCAACAAGATCGACCAGGCTGGCGTTGATTTGCAGAGCGTGGTTCAGTCTGTTCGGGATAAGCTCTC
CGCCGATATTATCATCAAGCAGACGGTGTCGCTGTCCCCGGAAATAGTCCTGGAGGAAAATACCGACATA
GAAGCATGGGATGCGGTCATCGAAAATAACGATGAATTATTGGAAAAGTATATCGCAGGAGAACCAATCA
GCCGGGAAAAACTTGCGCGGGAGGAACAGCAGCGGGTTCAAGACGCCTCCCTGTTCCCAGTCTATCATGG
CAGCGCCAAAAATGGCCTTGGCATTCAACCGTTGATGGATGCGGTGACAGGGCTGTTCCAACCGATTGGG
GAACAGGGGGGCGCCGCCCTATGCGGCAGCGTTTTCAAGGTTGAGTACACCGATTGCGGCCAGCGGCGTG
TCTATCTACGGTTATACAGCGGAACGCTGCGCCTGCGGGATACGGTGGCCCTGGCCGGGAGAGAAAAGCT
GAAAATCACAGAGATGCGTATTCCATCCAAAGGGGAAATTGTTCGGACAGACACCGCTTATCAGGGTGAA
ATTGTTATCCTTCCCAGCGACAGCGTGAGGTTAAACGATGTATTAGGGGACCAAACCCGGCTCCCTCGTA
AAAGGTGGCGCGAGGACCCCCTCCCCATGCTGCGGACGGCGATTGCGCCGAAAACGGCAGCGCAAAGAGA
ACGGCTGCTGGACGCTCTTACGCAACTTGCGGATACTGACCCGCTTTTGCGTTGCGAAGTGGATTCCATC
ACCCATGAGATCATTCTTTCTTTTTTGGGCCGGGTGCAGTTGGAGGTTGTTTCCGCTTTGCTGTCGGAAA
AATACAAGCTTGAAACAGTGGTAAAGGAACCCTCCGTCATTTATATGGAGCGGCCGCTCAAAGCAGCCAG
CCACACCATCCATATCGAGGTGCCGCCCAACCCGTTTTGGGCATCCATAGGACTGTCTGTTACACCACTC
TCGCTTGGCTCCGGTGTACAATACGAGAGCCGGGTTTCGCTGGGATACTTGAACCAGAGTTTTCAAAACG
CTGTCAGGGATGGTATCCGTTACGGGCTGGAGCAGGGCTTGTTCGGCTGGAACGTAACGGACTGTAAGAT
TTGCTTTGAATACGGGCTTTATTACAGTCCGGTCAGCACGCCGGCGGACTTCCGCTCATTGGCCCCGATT
GTATTGGAACAGGCATTGAAGGAATCGGGGACGCAGCTGCTGGAACCTTATCTCTCCTTCATCCTCTATG
CGCCCCAGGAATACCTTTCCAGGGCTTATCATGATGCACCGAAATACTGTGCCACCATCGAAACGGCCCA
GGTAAAAAAGGATGAAGTTGTCTTTACTGGCGAGATTCCCGCCCGCTGTATACAGGCATACCGTACTGAT
CTGGCCTTTTACACCAACGGGCGGAGCGTATGCCTTACAGAGCTGAAAGGATATCAGGCCGCTGTCGGTC
AGCCGGTCATCCAGCCCCGCCGTCCAAACAGCCGCCTGGACAAGGTGCGCCATATGTTTCAGAAGGTAAT
GTAAATCGTTAAGGGATCAACTTTGGGAGAGAGTTCAAAATTGATCCTTTTTTTATAACAGGAATTAAAT
AATAAAAAAGCCGGATTAATAATCTGGCTTTTTATATTCTCTCTCTAGTATATAAACGCAGAAAGGCCCA
CCCGAAGGTGAGCCAGTGTGAGTCGACTAGTCTATTCGGCGGGATCCGCAAGCTCGACGAGGCGCATGAG
CTCCTGCTGGCTGTGGACGTTCGTCTTCTTGTAGACGTGGCGGATGTGGGTTTTCGCGGTGCCTTCCGAG
ATGTAGAGCTTTTCCTGGATGTACGCGGCGTTGTGCCCCTTCGCCAGAAAGAACATGATCTCCGTCTCGC
GCCGGGAAAGCAGGTAGGTGTTGGCAACCGTCTCGCACTTCGCGCGGAAGCGGCCGCCTCCCTTTCGCTC
TTCGCCCTCGTCTGCTCGGCGTGCGCTGCTGAGTTCCAGCAGCGAAGGGGCGCGCCGCGCGGTCGGTTCG
GGTTCGGGCGCGATCTCGGCGTCAGGTGCAGGCGCGTTGGTCGCTGCCGTCGCGTTGTTTCCAGATTGCG
CGGCCGCGGCGGCTCCCTCGCCGGCCGATCCCGCTTGCCCTAGCGGCCGCACGCGGTCGCTCAATTCCAA
CGACACGGCTTTCACCAGCGGACACGGTGCGACGATGGCCTCGATCTCGCGCTCGCGCGGCAGCAGCGCG
TATGCCACCACCATAATCAGCAGCACGATGACGATGACGCCCTGTTCGCCGAACGGAAGCAGATGCACCC
AGTTCGCCGCCACGATGGGAAACAGCGAACCCGCCAGCCCCGCCAGCGCCAACATGCCGCGTCCCAGGCC
GAACACGTAGATGGGCGACAAGCGGAAGCGTTGCGCCAGCTCGCCGAAGAATATCCACATCAGCGCCTCG
AAGCACAGGTAGCCCATCACCAAGAACATGGTGGCGAACGTGTTGTCGCTCATTTCGGAAAGCGGCAGGA
AGAACAGCGTGACGGCGATGAAGGGGACGAGCGGGCGGAAGTACCGGCTCCATTTGTCGCCGCCGCCAAG
GGCCACGATGGTCACGAGGATGACTACGGAGGCGAATCCGGCGGCCAGCAGCATGGCGATCTGGTCGCCT
ACGTTCGAGGCGGGCACGATGTACTGGATGGACGTTTGCCGCAGCGTGCCCAACGCCACGCCGAACACGA
ACACGGGAATGCCGAAGCGCAGGAAGAACTTGGCATGGTTCACCGGAAGCGGTTTGAAGATGGGAACCTC
GTTGCGCTCGGAATACGGCGCCGGCGTTTTGTTCCAGAGGATGGCGAGCTCCAGCAGCGGGATGATGCCC
GCGAGGATGCCGGCGATGGGGAACGGCCCGTAATGCAGGCCGATGGCGTACACCCCGATGGCGATGGAGA
TGGCGATGGACGAGTTCAGCACGATGGAAGCGCTGTCGCAGCGCGCGAACGCGACGCCCCAGAACAGAAT
CAGGATGGCGGAGCCGATGCCCGTCATGACGCCCGATACCGCTTCCAGCGCCGGGCCGCTGATCACGGGC
GTCGCAAGCAGCAGCAACGTTCCGGCCGACATGAGCGCCGCGCCCGCCGCAAGCGTCTTCTTCGAGATGT
ACGTCCTCAACAGCCGCTGGTCGGTGATGCCGGCGAACAACAGGCACAGCCCGAACACGACGATGGAGAC
GAGGAACGGCAGCGACGCGTGGCTGCCGTACATGCCGGTGACGTAGGTTTGCGTGCCGAAGATGGTGGGC
GTTCCGAACATGACGGCGTACACCCAAGCCTGGTGCAGTCCGTAGCCCACCGAGAGCAAGCTCAGGTCGC
CGAACGCGGTGTCGTCGCCGAAGTCGGCGTTGACGGTGATGCGAGGAACGCGAATCCCCATGAAGCCCCC
TCCTTGATTCCCTGGGCATCATCATACCGTGCAGAGGTTGTTTTTTCTAGCGAGGTGAGCGAGTCGATCA
GGGTTTTGCGCTCGATGCGCAAACGTTTGATCTGGGGTAATAGAAAAATAATCCTCTGAGGATGATGTTC
GGAAGGGCGCCCGTCTGCTTTCGAGGGCGTGCTGAGGCGTCGCGGTGCTGCATCGGGCCGGCTTGTGAAG
AATAACATCTAGAAGCGGCCGCGAATTCAGAATAGTAATACAGGATCCGAATCGTTTCAGTTGCCGCCGG
ATTAATAATCAAATAACCGTTCCTAAAAAATGCCCTCTTGGGTTATCAAGAGGGTCATTATATTTCGCAA
AAAACCCCGCTTCGGCGGGGTTTTTTCGCCTTGAAGACGAAAGGGCCTCGTGATACGCCTATTTTTATAG
GTTAATGTCATGATAATAATGGTTTCTTAGACGTCAGGTGGCACTTTTCGGGGAAATGTGCGCGGAACCC
CTATTTGTTTATTTTTCTAAATACATTCAAATATGTATCCGCTCATGAGACAATAACCCTGATAAATGCT
TCAATAATATTGAAAAAGGAAGAGTATGAGTATTCAACATTTCCGTGTCGCCCTTATTCCCTTTTTTGCG
GCATTTTGCCTTCCTGTTTTTGCTCACCCAGAAACGCTGGTGAAAGTAAAAGATGCTGAAGATCAGTTGG
GTGCACGAGTGGGTTACATCGAACTGGATCTCAACAGCGGTAAGATCCTTGAGAGTTTTCGCCCCGAAGA
ACGTTTTCCAATGATGAGCACTTTTAAAGTTCTGCTATGTGGCGCGGTATTATCCCGTGTTGACGCCGGG
CAAGAGCAACTCGGTCGCCGCATACACTATTCTCAGAATGACTTGGTTGAGTACTCACCAGTCACAGAAA
AGCATCTTACGGATGGCATGACAGTAAGAGAATTATGCAGTGCTGCCATAACCATGAGTGATAACACTGC
GGCCAACTTACTTCTGACAACGATCGGAGGACCGAAGGAGCTAACCGCTTTTTTGCACAACATGGGGGAT
CATGTAACTCGCCTTGATCGTTGGGAACCGGAGCTGAATGAAGCCATACCAAACGACGAGCGTGACACCA
CGATGCCTGCAGCAATGGCAACAACGTTGCGCAAACTATTAACTGGCGAACTACTTACTCTAGCTTCCCG
GCAACAATTAATAGACTGGATGGAGGCGGATAAAGTTGCAGGACCACTTCTGCGCTCGGCCCTTCCGGCT
GGCTGGTTTATTGCTGATAAATCTGGAGCCGGTGAGCGTGGGTCTCGCGGTATCATTGCAGCACTGGGGC
CAGATGGTAAGCCCTCCCGTATCGTAGTTATCTACACGACGGGGAGTCAGGCAACTATGGATGAACGAAA
TAGACAGATCGCTGAGATAGGTGCCTCACTGATTAAGCATTGGTAACTGTCAGACCAAGTTTACTCATAT
ATACTTTAGATTGATTTAAAACTTCATTTTTAATTTAAAAGGATCTAGGTGAAGATCCTTTTTGATAATC
TCATGACCAAAATCCCTTAACGTGAGTTTTCGTTCCACTGAGCGTCAGACCCCGTAGAAAAGATCAAAGG
ATCTTCTTGAGATCCTTTTTTTCTGCGCGTAATCTGCTGCTTGCAAACAAAAAAACCACCGCTACCAGCG
GTGGTTTGTTTGCCGGATCAAGAGCTACCAACTCTTTTTCCGAAGGTAACTGGCTTCAGCAGAGCGCAGA
TACCAAATACTGTCCTTCTAGTGTAGCCGTAGTTAGGCCACCACTTCAAGAACTCTGTAGCACCGCCTAC
ATACCTCGCTCTGCTAATCCTGTTACCAGTGGCTGCTGCCAGTGGCGATAAGTCGTGTCTTACCGGGTTG
GACTCAAGACGATAGTTACCGGATAAGGCGCAGCGGTCGGGCTGAACGGGGGGTTCGTGCACACAGCCCA
GCTTGGAGCGAACGACCTACACCGAACTGAGATACCTACAGCGTGAGCTATGAGAAAGCGCCACGCTTCC
CGAAGGGAGAAAGGCGGACAGGTATCCGGTAAGCGGCAGGGTCGGAACAGGAGAGCGCACGAGGGAGCTT
CCAGGGGGAAACGCCTGGTATCTTTATAGTCCTGTCGGGTTTCGCCACCTCTGACTTGAGCGTCGATTTT
TGTGATGCTCGTCAGGGGGGCGGAGCCTATGGAAAAACGCCAGCAACGCGGCCCGAGATGCGCCGCGTGC
GGCTGCTGGAGATGGCGGACGCGATGGATATGTTCTGCCAAGGGTTGGTTTGCGCATTCACAGTTCTCCG
CAAGAATTGATTGGCTCCAATTCTTGGAGTGGTGAATCCGTTAGCGAGGTGCCGCCGGCATGAGCTCCTC
TAGTAGAGAGCGTTCACCGACAAACAACAGATAAAACGAAAGGCCCAGTCTTTCGACTGAGCCTTTCGTT
TTATTTGAAAAAGAAAAGCCCCAGCAAGCTTGGCGGCAGCAGGGGCATTCGAGACAAGGAGATTATAGCA
TGGCGGC
